Addgene plasmid #76431: PRPF4B gRNA (BRDN0001146215)
Purpose: 3rd generation lentiviral gRNA plasmid targeting human PRPF4B
Depositing lab: John Doench & David Root. Depositing organization: Broad Institute. Publication: Optimized sgRNA design to maximize activity and minimize off-target effects of CRISPR-Cas9. Doench JG, Fusi N, Sullender M, Hegde M, Vaimberg EW, Donovan KF, Smith I, Tothova Z, Wilen C, Orchard R, Virgin HW, Listgarten J, Root DE. Nat Biotechnol. 2016 Jan 18. doi: 10.1038/nbt.3437. PubMed 26780180.
Backbone
  Vector backbone: lentiGuide-Puro
  Backbone manufacturer: Zhang Lab (Addgene plasmid # 52963)
  Vector type: Mammalian Expression, Lentiviral, CRISPR
  Selectable markers: Puromycin
Growth in bacteria
  Bacterial resistance: Ampicillin, 100 μg/mL
  Growth temperature: 37°C
  Growth strain: DH5alpha
  Copy number: High Copy
Gene/Insert
  Gene/Insert name: PRPF4B (alt names: PRPF4B; NM_003913.4)
  gRNA/shRNA sequence: TTTACCTCTTAAATCAACTG
  Species: H. sapiens (human)
  Promoter: hU6
  Cloning method: Unknown
  Sequencing primers: 5′ U6-F; 3′ pS2-R
Terms and licenses: Academic/Nonprofit Terms; Industry Terms: Not Available to Industry
Depositor comments: The gRNA was designed to target the following Genbank reference sequence(s): NM_003913.4. Note that this plasmid does NOT contain Cas9. It should be used in conjunction with lentiCas9-Blast (Addgene #52962) or otherwise with cell lines already expressing Cas9. Browse the full kinome gRNA library at http://www.addgene.org/pooled-library/broadgpp-human-kinome/ or visit http://www.broadinstitute.org/rnai/public/ for detailed protocols and information.
How to cite: PRPF4B gRNA (BRDN0001146215) was a gift from John Doench & David Root (Addgene plasmid # 76431 ; http://n2t.net/addgene:76431 ; RRID:Addgene_76431)
