[The description below was written by a language model from this plasmid's Addgene catalogue record and the feature table of its GenBank file.]
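Description:
PRPF4B gRNA (BRDN0001146215) is a third-generation lentiviral CRISPR guide plasmid of about 8.3 kb, built on the lentiGuide-Puro backbone and designed to target the human PRPF4B gene. It is maintained in E. coli through a high-copy ColE1/pUC-type origin with ampicillin resistance (bla). The backbone also carries an f1 origin, an SV40 origin and poly(A) signal, and residual lac, T7 and T3 promoter elements from the parental cloning vector.

The transfer cassette starts with an RSV promoter fused to a truncated HIV-1 5' LTR, which makes genomic RNA production Tat-independent, as is characteristic of third-generation systems. It ends in a U3-deleted, self-inactivating 3' LTR. Between the LTRs are the Psi packaging signal, the Rev response element for nuclear export of the viral RNA, and a cPPT/CTS. The payload consists of two expression units. A human U6 RNA polymerase III promoter drives the PRPF4B-specific spacer fused to the Streptococcus pyogenes Cas9 guide RNA scaffold. An EF-1-alpha promoter, including its intron A, drives puromycin N-acetyltransferase, followed by a WPRE to enhance transcript expression, so that transduced mammalian cells can be selected with puromycin.

The plasmid does not encode Cas9. It is meant to be used alongside a separate Cas9 lentiviral vector or in cells that already express Cas9, where the guide directs cleavage at PRPF4B for knockout studies. The guide is one member of a human kinome gRNA collection associated with work on optimised sgRNA design for improved on-target activity and reduced off-target effects.
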