LOCUS       Exported 8323 bp ds-DNA circular SYN 13-MAY-2021
DEFINITION  3rd generation lentiviral gRNA plasmid targeting human PRPF4B.
ACCESSION   .
VERSION     .
KEYWORDS    PRPF4B gRNA (BRDN0001146215)
SOURCE      synthetic DNA construct
  ORGANISM  synthetic DNA construct
REFERENCE   1 (bases 1 to 8323)
  AUTHORS   Doench JG, Fusi N, Sullender M, Hegde M, Vaimberg EW, Donovan KF,
            Smith I, Tothova Z, Wilen C, Orchard R, Virgin HW, Listgarten J,
            Root DE
  TITLE     Optimized sgRNA design to maximize activity and minimize off-target
            effects of CRISPR-Cas9.
  JOURNAL   Nat Biotechnol. 2016 Jan 18. doi: 10.1038/nbt.3437.
  PUBMED    26780180
REFERENCE   2 (bases 1 to 8323)
  AUTHORS   .
  TITLE     Direct Submission
  JOURNAL   Exported May 13, 2021 from SnapGene Server 1.1.58
            http://www.snapgene.com
FEATURES             Location/Qualifiers
     source          1..8323
                     /organism="synthetic DNA construct"
                     /mol_type="other DNA"
     promoter        87..1265
                     /label=EF-1-alpha promoter
                     /note="strong constitutive promoter for human elongation
                     factor EF-1-alpha"
     intron          318..1256
                     /label=EF-1-alpha intron A
                     /note="intron upstream of the start codon of human
                     EF-1-alpha"
     primer_bind     1213..1233
                     /label=EF1a-F
                     /note="Human elongation factor-1a promoter, forward primer"
     CDS             1278..1877
                     /codon_start=1
                     /gene="pac from Streptomyces alboniger"
                     /product="puromycin N-acetyltransferase"
                     /label=PuroR
                     /note="confers resistance to puromycin"
                     /translation="MTEYKPTVRLATRDDVPRAVRTLAAAFADYPATRHTVDPDRHIER
                     VTELQELFLTRVGLDIGKVWVADDGAAVAVWTTPESVEAGAVFAEIGPRMAELSGSRLA
                     AQQQMEGLLAPHRPKEPAWFLATVGVSPDHQGKGLGSAVVLPGVEAAERAGVPAFLETS
                     APRNLPFYERLGFTVTADVEVPEGPRTWCMTRKPGA"
     primer_bind     complement(1278..1297)
                     /label=Puro-R
                     /note="Puromycin resistance gene, reverse primer. Also
                     called puro-variant-R"
     primer_bind     1774..1794
                     /label=Puro-F
                     /note="Puromycin resistance gene, forward primer"
     misc_feature    1893..2481
                     /label=WPRE
                     /note="woodchuck hepatitis virus posttranscriptional
                     regulatory element"
     primer_bind     complement(1946..1966)
                     /label=WPRE-R
                     /note="WPRE, reverse primer"
     CDS             complement(2364..2375)
                     /codon_start=1
                     /product="Factor Xa recognition and cleavage site"
                     /label=Factor Xa site
                     /translation="IEGR"
     LTR             2553..2786
                     /label=3' LTR (Delta-U3)
                     /note="self-inactivating 3' long terminal repeat (LTR) from
                     HIV-1"
     polyA_signal    2864..2985
                     /label=SV40 poly(A) signal
                     /note="SV40 polyadenylation signal"
     primer_bind     complement(2901..2920)
                     /label=SV40pA-R
                     /note="SV40 polyA, reverse primer"
     primer_bind     2955..2974
                     /label=EBV-rev
                     /note="SV40 polyA terminator, reverse primer"
     rep_origin      3025..3160
                     /label=SV40 ori
                     /note="SV40 origin of replication"
     primer_bind     3087..3106
                     /label=SV40pro-F
                     /note="SV40 promoter/origin, forward primer"
     primer_bind     complement(3180..3199)
                     /label=T7
                     /note="T7 promoter, forward primer"
     promoter        complement(3181..3199)
                     /label=T7 promoter
                     /note="promoter for bacteriophage T7 RNA polymerase"
     primer_bind     complement(3209..3226)
                     /label=M13 Forward
                     /note="In lacZ gene. Also called M13-F20 or M13 (-21)
                     Forward"
     primer_bind     complement(3209..3225)
                     /label=M13 fwd
                     /note="common sequencing primer, one of multiple similar
                     variants"
     primer_bind     complement(3218..3240)
                     /label=M13/pUC Forward
                     /note="In lacZ gene"
     rep_origin      3367..3822
                     /direction=RIGHT
                     /label=f1 ori
                     /note="f1 bacteriophage origin of replication; arrow
                     indicates direction of (+) strand synthesis"
     primer_bind     complement(3454..3473)
                     /label=F1ori-R
                     /note="F1 origin, reverse primer"
     primer_bind     3664..3685
                     /label=F1ori-F
                     /note="F1 origin, forward primer"
     promoter        3848..3952
                     /gene="bla"
                     /label=AmpR promoter
     CDS             3953..4813
                     /codon_start=1
                     /gene="bla"
                     /product="beta-lactamase"
                     /label=AmpR
                     /note="confers resistance to ampicillin, carbenicillin, and
                     related antibiotics"
                     /translation="MSIQHFRVALIPFFAAFCLPVFAHPETLVKVKDAEDQLGARVGYI
                     ELDLNSGKILESFRPEERFPMMSTFKVLLCGAVLSRIDAGQEQLGRRIHYSQNDLVEYS
                     PVTEKHLTDGMTVRELCSAAITMSDNTAANLLLTTIGGPKELTAFLHNMGDHVTRLDRW
                     EPELNEAIPNDERDTTMPVAMATTLRKLLTGELLTLASRQQLIDWMEADKVAGPLLRSA
                     LPAGWFIADKSGAGERGSRGIIAALGPDGKPSRIVVIYTTGSQATMDERNRQIAEIGAS
                     LIKHW"
     primer_bind     complement(4171..4190)
                     /label=Amp-R
                     /note="Ampicillin resistance gene, reverse primer"
     rep_origin      4984..5572
                     /direction=RIGHT
                     /label=ori
                     /note="high-copy-number ColE1/pMB1/pBR322/pUC origin of
                     replication"
     primer_bind     5473..5492
                     /label=pBR322ori-F
                     /note="pBR322 origin, forward primer"
     primer_bind     5726..5743
                     /label=L4440
                     /note="L4440 vector, forward primer"
     protein_bind    5860..5881
                     /label=CAP binding site
                     /bound_moiety="E. coli catabolite activator protein"
                     /note="CAP binding activates transcription in the presence
                     of cAMP."
     promoter        5896..5926
                     /label=lac promoter
                     /note="promoter for the E. coli lac operon"
     protein_bind    5934..5950
                     /label=lac operator
                     /bound_moiety="lac repressor encoded by lacI"
                     /note="The lac repressor binds to the lac operator to
                     inhibit transcription in E. coli. This inhibition can be
                     relieved by adding lactose or
                     isopropyl-beta-D-thiogalactopyranoside (IPTG)."
     primer_bind     5939..5961
                     /label=M13/pUC Reverse
                     /note="In lacZ gene"
     primer_bind     5958..5974
                     /label=M13 rev
                     /note="common sequencing primer, one of multiple similar
                     variants"
     primer_bind     5958..5974
                     /label=M13 Reverse
                     /note="In lacZ gene. Also called M13-rev"
     primer_bind     5993..6013
                     /label=T3
                     /note="T3 promoter, forward primer"
     promoter        5995..6013
                     /label=T3 promoter
                     /note="promoter for bacteriophage T3 RNA polymerase"
     promoter        6041..6267
                     /label=RSV promoter
                     /note="Rous sarcoma virus enhancer/promoter"
     LTR             6268..6448
                     /label=5' LTR (truncated)
                     /note="truncated 5' long terminal repeat (LTR) from HIV-1"
     misc_feature    6495..6620
                     /label=HIV-1 Psi
                     /note="packaging signal of human immunodeficiency virus
                     type 1"
     misc_feature    7113..7346
                     /label=RRE
                     /note="The Rev response element (RRE) of HIV-1 allows for
                     Rev-dependent mRNA export from the nucleus to the
                     cytoplasm."
     CDS             7531..7575
                     /codon_start=1
                     /product="antigenic peptide corresponding to amino acids
                     655 to 669 of the HIV envelope protein gp41 (Lutje Hulsik
                     et al., 2013)"
                     /label=gp41 peptide
                     /note="recognized by the 2H10 single-chain llama nanobody"
                     /translation="KNEQELLELDKWASL"
     promoter        7753..7993
                     /label=U6 promoter
                     /note="RNA polymerase III promoter for human U6 snRNA"
     primer_bind     7753..7773
                     /label=hU6-F
                     /note="Human U6 promoter, forward primer"
     primer_bind     7924..7943
                     /label=LKO.1 5'
                     /note="Human U6 promoter, forward primer"
     misc_RNA        8023..8098
                     /label=gRNA scaffold
                     /note="guide RNA scaffold for the Streptococcus pyogenes
                     CRISPR/Cas9 system"
     misc_feature    8154..8271
                     /label=cPPT/CTS
                     /note="central polypurine tract and central termination
                     sequence of HIV-1"
ORIGIN
        1 cccgggtgca aagatggata aagttttaaa cagagaggaa tctttgcagc taatggacct
       61 tctaggtctt gaaaggagtg ggaattggct ccggtgcccg tcagtgggca gagcgcacat
      121 cgcccacagt ccccgagaag ttggggggag gggtcggcaa ttgatccggt gcctagagaa
      181 ggtggcgcgg ggtaaactgg gaaagtgatg tcgtgtactg gctccgcctt tttcccgagg
      241 gtgggggaga accgtatata agtgcagtag tcgccgtgaa cgttcttttt cgcaacgggt
      301 ttgccgccag aacacaggta agtgccgtgt gtggttcccg cgggcctggc ctctttacgg
      361 gttatggccc ttgcgtgcct tgaattactt ccacctggct gcagtacgtg attcttgatc
      421 ccgagcttcg ggttggaagt gggtgggaga gttcgaggcc ttgcgcttaa ggagcccctt
      481 cgcctcgtgc ttgagttgag gcctggcctg ggcgctgggg ccgccgcgtg cgaatctggt
      541 ggcaccttcg cgcctgtctc gctgctttcg ataagtctct agccatttaa aatttttgat
      601 gacctgctgc gacgcttttt ttctggcaag atagtcttgt aaatgcgggc caagatctgc
      661 acactggtat ttcggttttt ggggccgcgg gcggcgacgg ggcccgtgcg tcccagcgca
      721 catgttcggc gaggcggggc ctgcgagcgc ggccaccgag aatcggacgg gggtagtctc
      781 aagctggccg gcctgctctg gtgcctggcc tcgcgccgcc gtgtatcgcc ccgccctggg
      841 cggcaaggct ggcccggtcg gcaccagttg cgtgagcgga aagatggccg cttcccggcc
      901 ctgctgcagg gagctcaaaa tggaggacgc ggcgctcggg agagcgggcg ggtgagtcac
      961 ccacacaaag gaaaagggcc tttccgtcct cagccgtcgc ttcatgtgac tccacggagt
     1021 accgggcgcc gtccaggcac ctcgattagt tctcgagctt ttggagtacg tcgtctttag
     1081 gttgggggga ggggttttat gcgatggagt ttccccacac tgagtgggtg gagactgaag
     1141 ttaggccagc ttggcacttg atgtaattct ccttggaatt tgcccttttt gagtttggat
     1201 cttggttcat tctcaagcct cagacagtgg ttcaaagttt ttttcttcca tttcaggtgt
     1261 cgtgacgtac ggccaccatg accgagtaca agcccacggt gcgcctcgcc acccgcgacg
     1321 acgtccccag ggccgtacgc accctcgccg ccgcgttcgc cgactacccc gccacgcgcc
     1381 acaccgtcga tccggaccgc cacatcgagc gggtcaccga gctgcaagaa ctcttcctca
     1441 cgcgcgtcgg gctcgacatc ggcaaggtgt gggtcgcgga cgacggcgcc gccgtggcgg
     1501 tctggaccac gccggagagc gtcgaagcgg gggcggtgtt cgccgagatc ggcccgcgca
     1561 tggccgagtt gagcggttcc cggctggccg cgcagcaaca gatggaaggc ctcctggcgc
     1621 cgcaccggcc caaggagccc gcgtggttcc tggccaccgt cggagtctcg cccgaccacc
     1681 agggcaaggg tctgggcagc gccgtcgtgc tccccggagt ggaggcggcc gagcgcgccg
     1741 gggtgcccgc cttcctggag acctccgcgc cccgcaacct ccccttctac gagcggctcg
     1801 gcttcaccgt caccgccgac gtcgaggtgc ccgaaggacc gcgcacctgg tgcatgaccc
     1861 gcaagcccgg tgcctgaacg cgttaagtcg acaatcaacc tctggattac aaaatttgtg
     1921 aaagattgac tggtattctt aactatgttg ctccttttac gctatgtgga tacgctgctt
     1981 taatgccttt gtatcatgct attgcttccc gtatggcttt cattttctcc tccttgtata
     2041 aatcctggtt gctgtctctt tatgaggagt tgtggcccgt tgtcaggcaa cgtggcgtgg
     2101 tgtgcactgt gtttgctgac gcaaccccca ctggttgggg cattgccacc acctgtcagc
     2161 tcctttccgg gactttcgct ttccccctcc ctattgccac ggcggaactc atcgccgcct
     2221 gccttgcccg ctgctggaca ggggctcggc tgttgggcac tgacaattcc gtggtgttgt
     2281 cggggaaatc atcgtccttt ccttggctgc tcgcctgtgt tgccacctgg attctgcgcg
     2341 ggacgtcctt ctgctacgtc ccttcggccc tcaatccagc ggaccttcct tcccgcggcc
     2401 tgctgccggc tctgcggcct cttccgcgtc ttcgccttcg ccctcagacg agtcggatct
     2461 ccctttgggc cgcctccccg cgtcgacttt aagaccaatg acttacaagg cagctgtaga
     2521 tcttagccac tttttaaaag aaaagggggg actggaaggg ctaattcact cccaacgaag
     2581 acaagatctg ctttttgctt gtactgggtc tctctggtta gaccagatct gagcctggga
     2641 gctctctggc taactaggga acccactgct taagcctcaa taaagcttgc cttgagtgct
     2701 tcaagtagtg tgtgcccgtc tgttgtgtga ctctggtaac tagagatccc tcagaccctt
     2761 ttagtcagtg tggaaaatct ctagcagtac gtatagtagt tcatgtcatc ttattattca
     2821 gtatttataa cttgcaaaga aatgaatatc agagagtgag aggaacttgt ttattgcagc
     2881 ttataatggt tacaaataaa gcaatagcat cacaaatttc acaaataaag catttttttc
     2941 actgcattct agttgtggtt tgtccaaact catcaatgta tcttatcatg tctggctcta
     3001 gctatcccgc ccctaactcc gcccatcccg cccctaactc cgcccagttc cgcccattct
     3061 ccgccccatg gctgactaat tttttttatt tatgcagagg ccgaggccgc ctcggcctct
     3121 gagctattcc agaagtagtg aggaggcttt tttggaggcc tagggacgta cccaattcgc
     3181 cctatagtga gtcgtattac gcgcgctcac tggccgtcgt tttacaacgt cgtgactggg
     3241 aaaaccctgg cgttacccaa cttaatcgcc ttgcagcaca tccccctttc gccagctggc
     3301 gtaatagcga agaggcccgc accgatcgcc cttcccaaca gttgcgcagc ctgaatggcg
     3361 aatgggnnnn nnnnnnnnnn nnnnnnnnnn nnnnnnnnnn nnnnnnnnnn nnnnnnnnnn
     3421 nnnnnnnnnn nnnnnnnnnn nnnnnnnnnn nnnnnnnnnn nnnnnnnnnn nnnnnnnnnn
     3481 nnnnnnnnnn cnnnnnnnnn nnnnnnnnnn nnnnnnnnnn nnnnnnnnnn nnnnnnnnnn
     3541 nnnnnnnnnn nnnnnnnnnn nnnnnnnnnn nnnnnnnnnn nnannnnnnn nnnnnnnnnn
     3601 nnnnnnnnnn nnnnnnnnnn nnnnnnnnnn nncctttgac gttggagtcc acgttcttta
     3661 atagtggact cttgttccaa actggaacaa cactcaaccc tatctcggtc tattcttttg
     3721 atttataagg gattttgccg atttcggcct attggttaaa aaatgagctg atttaacaaa
     3781 aatttaacgc gaattttaac aaaatattaa cgcttacaat ttaggtggca cttttcgggg
     3841 aaatgtgcgc ggaaccccta tttgtttatt tttctaaata cattcaaata tgtatccgct
     3901 catgagacaa taaccctgat aaatgcttca ataatattga aaaaggaaga gtatgagtat
     3961 tcaacatttc cgtgtcgccc ttattccctt ttttgcggca ttttgccttc ctgtttttgc
     4021 tcacccagaa acgctggtga aagtaaaaga tgctgaagat cagttgggtg cacgagtggg
     4081 ttacatcgaa ctggatctca acagcggtaa gatccttgag agttttcgcc ccgaagaacg
     4141 ttttccaatg atgagcactt ttaaagttct gctatgtggc gcggtattat cccgtattga
     4201 cgccgggcaa gagcaactcg gtcgccgcat acactattct cagaatgact tggttgagta
     4261 ctcaccagtc acagaaaagc atcttacgga tggcatgaca gtaagagaat tatgcagtgc
     4321 tgccataacc atgagtgata acactgcggc caacttactt ctgacaacga tcggaggacc
     4381 gaaggagcta accgcttttt tgcacaacat gggggatcat gtaactcgcc ttgatcgttg
     4441 ggaaccggag ctgaatgaag ccataccaaa cgacgagcgt gacaccacga tgcctgtagc
     4501 aatggcaaca acgttgcgca aactattaac tggcgaacta cttactctag cttcccggca
     4561 acaattaata gactggatgg aggcggataa agttgcagga ccacttctgc gctcggccct
     4621 tccggctggc tggtttattg ctgataaatc tggagccggt gagcgtgggt ctcgcggtat
     4681 cattgcagca ctggggccag atggtaagcc ctcccgtatc gtagttatct acacgacggg
     4741 gagtcaggca actatggatg aacgaaatag acagatcgct gagataggtg cctcactgat
     4801 taagcattgg taactgtcag accaagttta ctcatatata ctttagattg atttaaaact
     4861 tcatttttaa tttaaaagga tctaggtgaa gatccttttt gataatctca tgaccaaaat
     4921 cccttaacgt gagttttcgt tccactgagc gtcagacccc gtagaaaaga tcaaaggatc
     4981 ttcttgagat cctttttttc tgcgcgtaat ctgctgcttg caaacaaaaa aaccaccgct
     5041 accagcggtg gtttgtttgc cggatcaaga gctaccaact ctttttccga aggtaactgg
     5101 cttcagcaga gcgcagatac caaatactgt tcttctagtg tagccgtagt taggccacca
     5161 cttcaagaac tctgtagcac cgcctacata cctcgctctg ctaatcctgt taccagtggc
     5221 tgctgccagt ggcgataagt cgtgtcttac cgggttggac tcaagacgat agttaccgga
     5281 taaggcgcag cggtcgggct gaacgggggg ttcgtgcaca cagcccagct tggagcgaac
     5341 gacctacacc gaactgagat acctacagcg tgagctatga gaaagcgcca cgcttcccga
     5401 agggagaaag gcggacaggt atccggtaag cggcagggtc ggaacaggag agcgcacgag
     5461 ggagcttcca gggggaaacg cctggtatct ttatagtcct gtcgggtttc gccacctctg
     5521 acttgagcgt cgatttttgt gatgctcgtc aggggggcgg agcctatgga aaaacgccag
     5581 caacgcggcc tttttacggt tcctggcctt ttgctggcct tttgctcaca tgttctttcc
     5641 tgcgttatcc cctgattctg tggataaccg tattaccgcc tttgagtgag ctgataccgc
     5701 tcgccgcagc cgaacgaccg agcgcagcga gtcagtgagc gaggaagcgg aagagcgccc
     5761 aatacgcaaa ccgcctctcc ccgcgcgttg gccgattcat taatgcagct ggcacgacag
     5821 gtttcccgac tggaaagcgg gcagtgagcg caacgcaatt aatgtgagtt agctcactca
     5881 ttaggcaccc caggctttac actttatgct tccggctcgt atgttgtgtg gaattgtgag
     5941 cggataacaa tttcacacag gaaacagcta tgaccatgat tacgccaagc gcgcaattaa
     6001 ccctcactaa agggaacaaa agctggagct gcaagcttaa tgtagtctta tgcaatactc
     6061 ttgtagtctt gcaacatggt aacgatgagt tagcaacatg ccttacaagg agagaaaaag
     6121 caccgtgcat gccgattggt ggaagtaagg tggtacgatc gtgccttatt aggaaggcaa
     6181 cagacgggtc tgacatggat tggacgaacc actgaattgc cgcattgcag agatattgta
     6241 tttaagtgcc tagctcgata cataaacggg tctctctggt tagaccagat ctgagcctgg
     6301 gagctctctg gctaactagg gaacccactg cttaagcctc aataaagctt gccttgagtg
     6361 cttcaagtag tgtgtgcccg tctgttgtgt gactctggta actagagatc cctcagaccc
     6421 ttttagtcag tgtggaaaat ctctagcagt ggcgcccgaa cagggacttg aaagcgaaag
     6481 ggaaaccaga ggagctctct cgacgcagga ctcggcttgc tgaagcgcgc acggcaagag
     6541 gcgaggggcg gcgactggtg agtacgccaa aaattttgac tagcggaggc tagaaggaga
     6601 gagatgggtg cgagagcgtc agtattaagc gggggagaat tagatcgcga tgggaaaaaa
     6661 ttcggttaag gccaggggga aagaaaaaat ataaattaaa acatatagta tgggcaagca
     6721 gggagctaga acgattcgca gttaatcctg gcctgttaga aacatcagaa ggctgtagac
     6781 aaatactggg acagctacaa ccatcccttc agacaggatc agaagaactt agatcattat
     6841 ataatacagt agcaaccctc tattgtgtgc atcaaaggat agagataaaa gacaccaagg
     6901 aagctttaga caagatagag gaagagcaaa acaaaagtaa gaccaccgca cagcaagcgg
     6961 ccgctgatct tcagacctgg aggaggagat atgagggaca attggagaag tgaattatat
     7021 aaatataaag tagtaaaaat tgaaccatta ggagtagcac ccaccaaggc aaagagaaga
     7081 gtggtgcaga gagaaaaaag agcagtggga ataggagctt tgttccttgg gttcttggga
     7141 gcagcaggaa gcactatggg cgcagcgtca atgacgctga cggtacaggc cagacaatta
     7201 ttgtctggta tagtgcagca gcagaacaat ttgctgaggg ctattgaggc gcaacagcat
     7261 ctgttgcaac tcacagtctg gggcatcaag cagctccagg caagaatcct ggctgtggaa
     7321 agatacctaa aggatcaaca gctcctgggg atttggggtt gctctggaaa actcatttgc
     7381 accactgctg tgccttggaa tgctagttgg agtaataaat ctctggaaca gatttggaat
     7441 cacacgacct ggatggagtg ggacagagaa attaacaatt acacaagctt aatacactcc
     7501 ttaattgaag aatcgcaaaa ccagcaagaa aagaatgaac aagaattatt ggaattagat
     7561 aaatgggcaa gtttgtggaa ttggtttaac ataacaaatt ggctgtggta tataaaatta
     7621 ttcataatga tagtaggagg cttggtaggt ttaagaatag tttttgctgt actttctata
     7681 gtgaatagag ttaggcaggg atattcacca ttatcgtttc agacccacct cccaaccccg
     7741 aggggaccca gagagggcct atttcccatg attccttcat atttgcatat acgatacaag
     7801 gctgttagag agataattag aattaatttg actgtaaaca caaagatatt agtacaaaat
     7861 acgtgacgta gaaagtaata atttcttggg tagtttgcag ttttaaaatt atgttttaaa
     7921 atggactatc atatgcttac cgtaacttga aagtatttcg atttcttggc tttatatatc
     7981 ttgtggaaag gacgaaacac cgtttacctc ttaaatcaac tggttttaga gctagaaata
     8041 gcaagttaaa ataaggctag tccgttatca acttgaaaaa gtggcaccga gtcggtgctt
     8101 ttttaagctt ggcgtaacta gatcttgaga caaatggcag tattcatcca caattttaaa
     8161 agaaaagggg ggattggggg gtacagtgca ggggaaagaa tagtagacat aatagcaaca
     8221 gacatacaaa ctaaagaatt acaaaaacaa attacaaaaa ttcaaaattt tcgggtttat
     8281 tacagggaca gcagagatcc actttggcgc cggctcgagg ggg
//
