>Addgene plasmid #76431 | PRPF4B gRNA (BRDN0001146215) | depositor partial sequence | sequence record 143891 | Target Sequence
TTTACCTCTTAAATCAACTG
