>Addgene plasmid #76431 | PRPF4B gRNA (BRDN0001146215) | addgene partial sequence | sequence record 185823 | hU6-F
TAGAAAGTAATAATTTCTTGGGTAGTTTGCAGTTTTAAAATTATGTTTTAAAATGGACTATCATATGCTT
ACCGTAACTTGAAAGTATTTCGATTTCTTGGCTTTATATATCTTGTGGAAAGGACGAAACACCGTTTACC
TCTTAAATCAACTGGTTTTAGAGCTAGAAATAGCAAGTTAAAATAAGGCTAGTCCGTTATCAACTTGAAA
AAGTGGCACCGAGTCGGTGCTTTTTTAAGCTTGGCGTAACTAGATCTTGAGACAAATGGCAGTATTCATC
CACAATTTTAAAAGAAAAGGGGGGATTGGGGGGTACAGTGCAGGGGAAAGAATAGTAGACATAATAGCAA
CAGACATACAAACTAAAGAATTACAAAAACAAATTACAAAAATTCAAAATTTTCGGGTTTATTACAGGGA
CAGCAGAGATCCACTTTGGCGCCGGCTCGAGGGGGCCCGGGTGCAAAGATGGATAAAGTTTTAAACAGAG
AGGAATCTTTGCAGCTAATGGACCTTCTAGGTCTTGAAAGGAGTGGGAATTGGCTCCGGTGCCCGTCAGT
GGGCAGAGCG
